Addgene plasmid #44119: pLX-V5-IKKe K38A-Blast
Depositing lab: William Hahn. Publication: IkappaB kinase epsilon phosphorylates TRAF2 to promote mammary epithelial cell transformation. Shen RR, Zhou AY, Kim E, Lim E, Habelhah H, Hahn WC. Mol Cell Biol. 2012 Dec;32(23):4756-68. doi: 10.1128/MCB.00468-12. Epub 2012 Sep 24. PubMed 23007157.
Backbone
  Vector backbone: pLEX304
  Vector type: Lentiviral
  Selectable markers: Blasticidin
Growth in bacteria
  Bacterial resistance: Ampicillin, 100 μg/mL
  Growth temperature: 37°C
  Growth strain: Stbl3
  Growth instructions: Recommended growth media: Terrific broth (TB)
  Copy number: High Copy
Gene/Insert
  Gene/Insert name: IKKe K38A (alt names: IKBKE K38A; IKKe; IKBKE)
  Species: H. sapiens (human)
  Mutation: Lysine 38 Alanine
  Entrez Gene: IKBKE (a.k.a. IKK-E, IKK-i, IKKE, IKKI)
  Tag / fusion protein: V5 (C terminal on insert)
  Cloning method: Gateway Cloning
  Sequencing primers: 5′ CMV-F; 3′ WPRE-R
Terms and licenses: Academic/Nonprofit Terms; Industry Terms: Not Available to Industry
How to cite: pLX-V5-IKKe K38A-Blast was a gift from William Hahn (Addgene plasmid # 44119)
