[The description below was written by a language model from this plasmid's Addgene catalogue record.]
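Description:
pLX-V5-IKKe K38A-Blast is a lentiviral expression plasmid built on the pLEX304 backbone and carrying a mutant form of human IKBKE, the gene encoding IκB kinase epsilon (IKKε, also called IKK-i). The open reading frame was introduced by Gateway recombination cloning and is fused at its C terminus to a V5 epitope tag, which allows the expressed protein to be detected or immunoprecipitated with anti-V5 antibodies. The insert bears a lysine-to-alanine substitution at residue 38. The record does not describe the functional consequence, but replacing a conserved lysine at this kind of position in a protein kinase is the usual way of producing a catalytically inactive variant.

In bacteria the plasmid is maintained at high copy number under ampicillin selection, in a recombination-deficient strain of the kind commonly used to stabilise the repeated sequences of lentiviral vectors. In mammalian cells, transduced populations are selected with blasticidin. No feature table is provided and the promoter driving the insert is not explicitly stated. The listed sequencing primers, one CMV forward and one WPRE reverse, suggest that the cassette sits between a CMV promoter and a woodchuck hepatitis virus post-transcriptional regulatory element, which enhances transcript expression.

The associated publication concerns IKKε phosphorylation of TRAF2 in mammary epithelial cell transformation. This fits use of the construct for stable expression of the K38A mutant alongside wild-type IKKε, to test whether particular signalling or transformation phenotypes depend on residue 38.
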