>Addgene plasmid #44119 | pLX-V5-IKKe K38A-Blast | addgene partial sequence | sequence record 62406 | CMV-Fwd
CTCTGGCTAACTGTCGGGATCAACAAGTTTGTACAAAAAAGTTGGCACCATGCAGAGCACAGCCAATTAC
CTGTGGCACACAGATGACCTGCTGGGGCAGGGGGCCACTGCCAGTGTGTACAAGGCCCGCAACAAGAAAT
CCGGAGAGCTGGTTGCTGTGGCGGTCTTCAACACTACCAGCTACCTGCGGCCCCGCGAGGTGCAGGTGAG
GGAGTTTGAGGTCCTGCGGAAGCTGAACCACCAGAACATCGTCAAGCTCTTTGCGGTGGAGGAGACGGGC
GGAAGCCGGCAGAAGGTACTGGTGATGGAGTACTGCTCCAGTGGGAGCCTGCTGAGTGTGCTGGAGAGCC
CTGAGAATGCCTTTGGGCTGCCTGAGGATGAGTTCCTGGTGGTGCTGCGCTGTGTGGTGGCCGGCATGAA
CCACCTGCGGGAGAACGGCATTGTGCATCGCGACATCAAGCCGGGGAACATCATGCGCCTCGTAGGGGAG
GAGGGGCAGAGCATCTACAAGCTGACAGACTTCGGCGCTGCCCGGGAGCTGGATGATGATGAGAAGTTCG
TCTCGGTCTATGGGACTGAGGAGTACCTGCATCCCGACATGTATGAGCGGGCGGTGCTTCGAAAGCCCCA
GCAAAAAGCGTTCGGGGTGACTGTGGATCTCTGGAGCATTGGAGTGACCTTGTACCATGCAGCCACTGGC
AGCCTGCCCTTCATCCCCTTTGGTGGGCCACGGCGGAACAAGGAGATCATGTACCGGATCACCACGGAGA
AGCCGGCTGGGG
