>Addgene plasmid #44119 | pLX-V5-IKKe K38A-Blast | addgene partial sequence | sequence record 62891 | WPRE-R 5'-CATAGCGTAAAAGGAGCAACA-3'
CAGTCAATCTTTCACAAATTTTGTAATCCAGAGGTTGATTGTCGACTTAACGCGCCACCGGTTAGCGCTA
GCTCATTACTACGTAGAATCGAGACCGAGGAGAGGGTTAGGGATAGGCTTACCAACCACTTTGTACAAGA
AAGTTGGCAATCAGACATCAGGAGGTGCTGGGACTCTATTTAGCCGTTCGATGATGCGGTTGTTGTCCAG
GAGGTCAGATGCCAGCAGCTTCATCCCCTCGCAGAGCTCTTGCATGTGGAGAAGCAGGTCCTTTCGTGTA
GGGCTGGGGTAAGGAGCTATGGGAGGCGGCGAGGCCTGAGCCCCCTTTGCTCGGTCCTGAAGGAGCTGGT
GAGATAGCTCTTCCAGGAGCTTGCTGAGACTCTCCTGGACCCCCTGGGCTTCTGTGTTACAGGCAGCCAC
AGAACAGCCAACCAGGCGCAGGTGGTTCCTGGTCTCGTGCACCACCCTCATCCTCTTGCCGTGTGTGACT
AAGGACGCTTGATACTTCTGCACGCACTCCTCCTGGAACACCTGCAGGAGTCTTTTGGCTAAATGACTGA
AATTCACCTTATCCAGCTTGTGAATCTGCTCCTCGTTGTAGCCAAGCCCTGGCCTCATCCTAGACTTCTT
GAACTGTTTGTAGATGAAGTTCATCTTGTCCAAACAGCACTGAATCTGCTGGATGCTTCTGTCCTCATGT
ACCTGATCCCGGCTCTTCACCAGCTCCCGGTTCAGGCTGCTCAGGCTCTCCTGGGTCTCCGTGATATTTT
GGGAGCATCTGGAGAGGACCTCCGCTAGAGTCCGCAGCCTGGACCTCAGTTCTGCAGCCGCCTTCAGTTC
CTGGATCTCAGGCGTTCCAGCCACGCTGCTGAACCTCTCAGTTCCCAGGCTGCTGCTGAGGTAGAGGAGG
GATGTCCTTGCCACTTCCAGAGTCCGTCTGCATGTGGCCTGGAGCACCTCCATGACCCAGTGCAGCCCCC
GAAA
